>Addgene plasmid #44228 | pEYFP(C1)-NIPP1 | depositor partial sequence | sequence record 64330 | Covers the N term part of the insert by using pEGFP-C1 forward primer
NNNNNNNNNNNNNNNNNNNNNNNNNNNNNGTCCGGACTCAGATCTCGAGCNNNGCTTCGAATTCTCATAT
GGCGGCAGCCGCGAACTCCGGCTCTAGCCTCCCGCTGTTCGACTGCCCAACCTGGGCAGGTAAGCCCCCT
CCCGGTTTACATCTGGATGTAGTCAAAGGAGACAAACTAATTGAGAAACTGATTATTGATGAGAAGAAGT
ATTACTTATTTGGGAGAAACCCTGATTTGTGTGACTTTACCATTGACCACCAGTCTTGCTCTCGGGTCCA
TGCTGCACTTGTCTACCACAAGCATCTGAAGAGAGTTTTCCTGATAGATCTCAACAGTACACACGGCACT
TTCTTGGGTCACATTCGGTTGGAACCTCACAAGCCTCAGCAAATTCCCATCGATTCCACGGTCTCATTTG
GCGCATCCACAAGGGCATACACTCTGCGCGAGAAGCCTCAGACATTGCCATCGGCTGTGAAAGGAGATGA
GAAGATGGGTGGAGAGGATGATGAACTCAAGGGCTTACTGGGGCTTCCAGAGGAGGAAACTGAGCTTGAT
AACCTGACAGAGTTCAACACTGCCCACAACAAGCGGATTTCTACCCTTACCATTGAGGAGGGAAATCTGG
ACATTCAAAGACCAAAGAGGAAGAGGAAGAACTCACGGGTGACATTCAGTGAGGATGATGAGATCATCAA
CCCAGNNNATGTGGATCCCTCAGTTGGTCGATTCAGGAACATGGTGNNNNCTGCAGTGGTCCCAGTCAAG
NNNNAGCGTGTGGAGGGCCCTGGCTCCCTNGGCCTNNNNNNNTCNNNNNNNNNNNGCATGCAGAACTTTG
CCTTCAGCGGANNNNNCTACGGGGGCCTGCCCNNNNNACACANNNNNNNNNNNNCCCNNNNNCATGGCAT
NNNNNGNNNNNNACTCATCGNNNNNNNNNNNNNNNNNNNNNNNNNNNNNNNNNNNNNNNNNNNNNNNNNN
NNNNNNNNNNNNNNNNNNNNNNNNNNNNNNCCNNNNNNNNNNNNCNNNNNNNNNNNNNNCNNNNNNNNNN
NNNNNNNNNNNNNNNNANNNNNNNNNNNNNNNNNNNNNNNNNNNNNNAAANNNNNCNNNNNNNNNNNNNN
NNNNNNNNNNNNNNNNNNNGNNNNNNNNNNNNNCCNNNNNNNNNNAANNNNNNNNNNNNNNNNNNNNNNN
NNNNNNNNNNNNNNNNNNNNNNNNNNNNNNNNNNNNNNNNNNNNCNN
