>Addgene plasmid #44228 | pEYFP(C1)-NIPP1 | depositor partial sequence | sequence record 64331 | Covers the C term part of the insert by using pEGFP-C1 reverse primer
NNNNNNNNNNNNNNNNNNGCTNNNNNNNNATTTGTGATGCTATTGCTTTATTTGTAACCATTATAAGCTG
CAATAAACAAGTTAACAACAACAATTGCATTCATTTTATGTTTCAGGTTCAGGGGGAGGTGTGGGAGGTT
TTTTAAAGCAAGTAAAACCTCTACAAATGTGGTATGGCTGATTATGATCAGTTATCTAGATCCGGTGGAT
CCCGGGCCCGCGGTACCGTCGACAATCAGCAAGGAAGGTGTGGGCTTCTTGCCTGGCCAAGCCTCTTTTG
CATATTTCTTCTTCTTGGGTTCATTTACAGCTTCAGGGTTATAGACTGCAGGGTTTGGTGCAGGGTTCAT
GTTCACTGCTGACGGCACAACAGGAGTCAAGTCCACATCAGGGGCAAGGTTTGGGTATGGCATGGGCAAG
CCACCGATGAGTGCTGTCCCATGGATGCCATGTGGCTGGGAGCCTGCTTCACTGTGTGTGGGGGGCAGGC
CCCCGTAGAGTCCTCCGCTGAAGGCAAAGTTCTGCATGCGCCTGCTCCCTGATTCCTCCAGGCCCAGGGA
GCCAGGGCCCTCCACACGCTTCTTCTTGACTGGGACCACTGCAGTTTGCACCATGTTCCTGAATCGACCA
ACTGAGGGATCCACATCCTCTGGGTTGATGATCTCATCATCCTCACTGAATGTCACCCGTGAGTTCTTCC
TCTTCCTCTTTGGTCTTTGAATGTCCAGATTTCCCTCCTCAATGGTAAGGGTAGAAATCCGCTTGTTGTG
GGCAGTGTTGAACTCTGTCAGGTTATCNNNNTCAGTTTCCTCCTCTGGANNNNNNNNNANNNCCTTGNNN
NNNNCATCCTCTCCACCCANNNTNTCATCNNNNTNNNNNNNNNNTNGCNNNNNNNNNNNNNNTNNNNNNN
NNNNNNNNNNNNCNNNNNNNNNNNNNNNNNNNNNNNNNNNNNNNNNNNNNNNNGGANNNNNNNNNNNNNN
NNNNNNNNNNNNNNNNNNNNNNNNNNNNCNCNNNNANNNNNNNNNNNNN
