>Addgene plasmid #44228 | pEYFP(C1)-NIPP1 | addgene partial sequence | sequence record 67525 | CMV-F
GTGAACCGTCAGATCCGCTAGCGCTACCGGTCGCCACCATGGTGAGCAAGGGCGAGGAGCTGTTCACCGG
GGTGGTGCCCATCCTGGTCGAGCTGGACGGCGACGTAAACGGCCACAAGTTCAGCGTGTCCGGCGAGGGC
GAGGGCGATGCCACCTACGGCAAGCTGACCCTGAAGTTCATCTGCACCACCGGCAAGCTGCCCGTGCCCT
GGCCCACCCTCGTGACCACCTTCGGCTACGGCCTGCAGTGCTTCGCCCGCTACCCCGACCACATGAAGCA
GCACGACTTCTTCAAGTCCGCCATGCCCGAAGGCTACGTCCAGGAGCGCACCATCTTCTTCAAGGACGAC
GGCAACTACAAGACCCGCGCCGAGGTGAAGTTCGAGGGCGACACCCTGGTGAACCGCATCGAGCTGAAGG
GCATCGACTTCAAGGAGGACGGCAACATCCTGGGGCACAAGCTGGAGTACAACTACAACAGCCACAACGT
CTATATCATGGCCGACAAGCAGAAGAACGGCATCAAGGTGAACTTCAAGATCCGCCACAACATCGAGGAC
GGCAGCGTGCAGCTCGCCGACCACTACCAGCAGAACACCCCCATCGGCGACGGCCCCGTGCTGCTGCCCG
ACAACCACTACCTGAGCTACCAGTCCGCCCTGAGCAAAGACCCCAACGAGAAGCGCGATCACATGGTCCT
GCTGGAGTTCGTGACCGCCGCCGGGATCACTCTCGGCATGGACGAGCTGTACAAGTCCGGACTCAGATCT
CGAGCTCAAGCTTCGAATTCTCATATGGCGGCAGCCGCGAACTCCGGCTCTAGCCTCCCGCTGTTCGACT
GCCCAACCTGGGCAGGTAAGCCCCCT
