>Addgene plasmid #44228 | pEYFP(C1)-NIPP1 | addgene partial sequence | sequence record 67541 | EGFP-C 5'-CATGGTCCTGCTGGAGTTCGTG-3'
AGTCCGGACTCAGATCTCGAGCTCAAGCTTCGAATTCTCATATGGCGGCAGCCGCGAACTCCGGCTCTAG
CCTCCCGCTGTTCGACTGCCCAACCTGGGCAGGTAAGCCCCCTCCCGGTTTACATCTGGATGTAGTCAAA
GGAGACAAACTAATTGAGAAACTGATTATTGATGAGAAGAAGTATTACTTATTTGGGAGAAACCCTGATT
TGTGTGACTTTACCATTGACCACCAGTCTTGCTCTCGGGTCCATGCTGCACTTGTCTACCACAAGCATCT
GAAGAGAGTTTTCCTGATAGATCTCAACAGTACACACGGCACTTTCTTGGGTCACATTCGGTTGGAACCT
CACAAGCCTCAGCAAATTCCCATCGATTCCACGGTCTCATTTGGCGCATCCACAAGGGCATACACTCTGC
GCGAGAAGCCTCAGACATTGCCATCGGCTGTGAAAGGAGATGAGAAGATGGGTGGAGAGGATGATGAACT
CAAGGGCTTACTGGGGCTTCCAGAGGAGGAAACTGAGCTTGATAACCTGACAGAGTTCAACACTGCCCAC
AACAAGCGGATTTCTACCCTTACCATTGAGGAGGGAAATCTGGACATTCAAAGACCAAAGAGGAAGAGGA
AGAACTCACGGGTGACATTCAGTGAGGATGATGAGATCATCAACCCAGAGGATGTGGATCCCTCAGTTGG
TCGATTCAGGAACATGGTGCAAACTGCAGTGGTCCCAGTCAAGAAGAAGCGTGTGGAGGGCCCTGGCTCC
CTGGGCCTGGAGGAATCAGGGAGCAGGCGCATGCAGAACTTTGCCTTCAGCGGAGGACTCTACGGGGG
