[The description below was written by a language model from this plasmid's Addgene catalogue record.]
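Description:
pEYFP(C1)-NIPP1 is a mammalian expression plasmid built on the Clontech pEYFP-C1 backbone, with a recorded total size of about 5.3 kb (a roughly 4.7 kb backbone plus a 630 bp insert). It is maintained as a high-copy plasmid in E. coli under kanamycin selection, and it carries a neomycin resistance marker that allows G418 selection of transfected mammalian cells. No feature table is provided, so the origin of replication, polyadenylation signals and other backbone elements are not individually documented in the record.

The insert is human NIPP1 (nuclear inhibitor of protein phosphatase 1, gene symbol PPP1R8), cloned by restriction digestion between the EcoRI and SalI sites of the multiple cloning site; whether these sites survived cloning is not recorded. Expression is driven by the CMV promoter, a strong constitutive promoter in most mammalian cell types. Because the C1 configuration places the fluorescent protein upstream of the cloning site, the product is a fusion with yellow fluorescent protein at the N terminus of NIPP1. The listed insert size of 630 bp is as stated in the record, which does not say whether this is the complete coding sequence or a particular isoform or fragment.

The fusion lets NIPP1 be visualised directly by fluorescence microscopy. The associated publication concerns the dynamic targeting of protein phosphatase 1 within the nuclei of living mammalian cells, which fits use of this construct for live-cell imaging of the localisation of a PP1-interacting subunit and its influence on PP1 distribution, in transient transfections or G418-selected stable lines.
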