Addgene plasmid #44228: pEYFP(C1)-NIPP1
Depositing lab: Angus Lamond & Laura Trinkle-Mulcahy. Depositing organization: University of Dundee. Publication: Dynamic targeting of protein phosphatase 1 within the nuclei of living mammalian cells. Trinkle-Mulcahy L, Sleeman JE, Lamond AI. J Cell Sci. 2001 Dec;114(Pt 23):4219-28. PubMed 11739654.
Backbone
  Vector backbone: pEYFP-C1
  Backbone manufacturer: Clontech
  Backbone size w/o insert (bp): 4700
  Total vector size (bp): 5330
  Vector type: Mammalian Expression
  Selectable markers: Neomycin (select with G418)
Growth in bacteria
  Bacterial resistance: Kanamycin, 50 μg/mL
  Growth temperature: 37°C
  Growth strain: DH5alpha
  Copy number: High Copy
Gene/Insert
  Gene/Insert name: NIPP1
  Species: H. sapiens (human)
  Insert size (bp): 630
  GenBank ID: NM_014110
  Entrez Gene: PPP1R8 (a.k.a. ARD-1, ARD1, NIPP-1, NIPP1, PRO2047)
  Promoter: CMV
  Tag / fusion protein: YFP (N terminal on backbone)
  Cloning method: Restriction Enzyme; 5′ cloning site EcoRI (unknown if destroyed); 3′ cloning site SalI (unknown if destroyed)
  Sequencing primers: 5′ TGGTCCTGCTGGAGTTCGTGACC; 3′ GTTTGGACAAACCACAACTAGAATGCAG
Terms and licenses: Academic/Nonprofit Terms; Industry Terms: Not Available to Industry
How to cite: pEYFP(C1)-NIPP1 was a gift from Angus Lamond & Laura Trinkle-Mulcahy (Addgene plasmid # 44228 ; http://n2t.net/addgene:44228 ; RRID:Addgene_44228)
